LOCUS       Exported 3510 bp ds-DNA circular SYN 12-MAY-2021
DEFINITION  synthetic circular DNA
ACCESSION   .
VERSION     .
KEYWORDS    pDONR223_BFP
SOURCE      synthetic DNA construct
  ORGANISM  synthetic DNA construct
REFERENCE   1 (bases 1 to 3510)
  AUTHORS   Yang X, Boehm JS, Yang X, Salehi-Ashtiani K, Hao T, Shen Y, Lubonja
            R, Thomas SR, Alkan O, Bhimdi T, Green TM, Johannessen CM, Silver
            SJ, Nguyen C, Murray RR, Hieronymus H, Balcha D, Fan C, Lin C,
            Ghamsari L, Vidal M, Hahn WC, Hill DE, Root DE
  TITLE     A public genome-scale lentiviral expression library of human ORFs.
  JOURNAL   Nat Methods. 2011 Jun 26. ():.
  PUBMED    21706014
REFERENCE   2 (bases 1 to 3510)
  AUTHORS   .
  TITLE     Direct Submission
  JOURNAL   Exported May 12, 2021 from SnapGene Server 1.1.58
            http://www.snapgene.com
FEATURES             Location/Qualifiers
     source          1..3510
                     /organism="synthetic DNA construct"
                     /mol_type="other DNA"
     primer_bind     92..109
                     /label=L4440
                     /note="L4440 vector, forward primer"
     terminator      268..295
                     /label=rrnB T2 terminator
                     /note="transcription terminator T2 from the E. coli rrnB
                     gene"
     terminator      387..473
                     /gene="Escherichia coli rrnB"
                     /label=rrnB T1 terminator
                     /note="transcription terminator T1 from the E. coli rrnB
                     gene"
     primer_bind     522..544
                     /label=M13/pUC Forward
                     /note="In lacZ gene"
     primer_bind     536..553
                     /label=M13 Forward
                     /note="In lacZ gene. Also called M13-F20 or M13 (-21)
                     Forward"
     primer_bind     537..553
                     /label=M13 fwd
                     /note="common sequencing primer, one of multiple similar
                     variants"
     protein_bind    569..668
                     /gene="mutant version of attL"
                     /label=attL1
                     /bound_moiety="LR Clonase(TM)"
                     /note="recombination site for the Gateway(R) LR reaction"
     CDS             671..1387
                     /codon_start=1
                     /product="blue variant of GFP"
                     /label=BFP
                     /note="mammalian codon-optimized"
                     /translation="MVSKGEELFTGVVPILVELDGDVNGHKFSVSGEGEGDATYGKLTL
                     KFICTTGKLPVPWPTLVTTLSHGVQCFSRYPDHMKQHDFFKSAMPEGYVQERTIFFKDD
                     GNYKTRAEVKFEGDTLVNRIELKGIDFKEDGNILGHKLEYNFNSHNVYIMADKQKNGIK
                     ANFKIRHNIEDGSVQLADHYQQNTPIGDGPVLLPDSHYLSTQSALSKDPNEKRDHMVLL
                     EFVTAAGITLGMDELYK"
     primer_bind     complement(716..737)
                     /label=EGFP-N
                     /note="EGFP, reverse primer"
     primer_bind     complement(977..996)
                     /label=EXFP-R
                     /note="For distinguishing EGFP variants, reverse primer"
     primer_bind     1324..1345
                     /label=EGFP-C
                     /note="EGFP, forward primer"
     protein_bind    complement(1389..1488)
                     /gene="mutant version of attL"
                     /label=attL2
                     /bound_moiety="LR Clonase(TM)"
                     /note="recombination site for the Gateway(R) LR reaction"
     primer_bind     complement(1505..1524)
                     /label=T7
                     /note="T7 promoter, forward primer"
     promoter        complement(1506..1524)
                     /label=T7 promoter
                     /note="promoter for bacteriophage T7 RNA polymerase"
     primer_bind     complement(1529..1545)
                     /label=M13 rev
                     /note="common sequencing primer, one of multiple similar
                     variants"
     primer_bind     complement(1529..1545)
                     /label=M13 Reverse
                     /note="In lacZ gene. Also called M13-rev"
     CDS             1976..2767
                     /codon_start=1
                     /gene="aadA"
                     /product="aminoglycoside adenylyltransferase (Murphy,
                     1985)"
                     /label=SmR
                     /note="confers resistance to spectinomycin and
                     streptomycin"
                     /translation="MREAVIAEVSTQLSEVVGVIERHLEPTLLAVHLYGSAVDGGLKPH
                     SDIDLLVTVTVRLDETTRRALINDLLETSASPGESEILRAVEVTIVVHDDIIPWRYPAK
                     RELQFGEWQRNDILAGIFEPATIDIDLAILLTKAREHSVALVGPAAEELFDPVPEQDLF
                     EALNETLTLWNSPPDWAGDERNVVLTLSRIWYSAVTGKIAPKDVAADWAMERLPAQYQP
                     VILEARQAYLGQEEDRLASRADQLEEFVHYVKGEITKVVGK"
     rep_origin      2860..3448
                     /direction=RIGHT
                     /label=ori
                     /note="high-copy-number ColE1/pMB1/pBR322/pUC origin of
                     replication"
     primer_bind     3349..3368
                     /label=pBR322ori-F
                     /note="pBR322 origin, forward primer"
ORIGIN
        1 ctttcctgcg ttatcccctg attctgtgga taaccgtatt accgcctttg agtgagctga
       61 taccgctcgc cgcagccgaa cgaccgagcg cagcgagtca gtgagcgagg aagcggaaga
      121 gcgcccaata cgcaaaccgc ctctccccgc gcgttggccg attcattaat gcagctggca
      181 cgacaggttt cccgactgga aagcgggcag tgagcgcaac gcaattaata cgcgtaccgc
      241 tagccaggaa gagtttgtag aaacgcaaaa aggccatccg tcaggatggc cttctgctta
      301 gtttgatgcc tggcagttta tggcgggcgt cctgcccgcc accctccggg ccgttgcttc
      361 acaacgttca aatccgctcc cggcggattt gtcctactca ggagagcgtt caccgacaaa
      421 caacagataa aacgaaaggc ccagtcttcc gactgagcct ttcgttttat ttgatgcctg
      481 gcagttccct actctcgcgt taacgctagc atggatgttt tcccagtcac gacgttgtaa
      541 aacgacggcc agtcttaagc tcgggcccca aataatgatt ttattttgac tgatagtgac
      601 ctgttcgttg caacaaattg atgagcaatg cttttttata atgccaactt tgtacaaaaa
      661 agttggcacc atggtgagca agggcgagga gctgttcacc ggggtggtgc ccatcctggt
      721 cgagctggac ggcgacgtaa acggccacaa gttcagcgtg tccggcgagg gcgagggcga
      781 tgccacctac ggcaagctga ccctgaagtt catctgcacc accggcaagc tgcccgtgcc
      841 ctggcccacc ctcgtgacca ccctgagcca cggcgtccag tgcttcagcc gctaccccga
      901 ccacatgaag cagcacgact tcttcaagtc cgccatgccc gaaggctacg tccaggagcg
      961 caccatcttc ttcaaggacg acggcaacta caagacccgc gccgaggtga agttcgaggg
     1021 cgacaccctg gtgaaccgca tcgagctgaa gggcatcgac ttcaaggagg acggcaacat
     1081 cctggggcac aagctggagt acaacttcaa cagccacaac gtctatatca tggccgacaa
     1141 gcagaagaac ggcatcaagg cgaacttcaa gatccgccac aacatcgagg acggcagcgt
     1201 gcagctcgcc gaccactacc agcagaacac ccccatcggc gacggccccg tgctgctgcc
     1261 cgacagccac tacctgagca cccagtccgc cctgagcaaa gaccccaacg agaagcgcga
     1321 tcacatggtc ctgctggagt tcgtgaccgc cgccgggatc actctcggca tggacgagct
     1381 gtacaagttg ccaactttct tgtacaaagt tggcattata agaaagcatt gcttatcaat
     1441 ttgttgcaac gaacaggtca ctatcagtca aaataaaatc attatttgcc atccagctga
     1501 tatcccctat agtgagtcgt attacatggt catagctgtt tcctggcagc tctggcccgt
     1561 gtctcaaaat ctctgatgtt acattgcaca agataaaaat atatcatcat gcctcctcta
     1621 gaccagccag gacagaaatg cctcgacttc gctgctgccc aaggttgccg ggtgacgcac
     1681 accgtggaaa cggatgaagg cacgaaccca gtggacataa gcctgttcgg ttcgtaagct
     1741 gtaatgcaag tagcgtatgc gctcacgcaa ctggtccaga accttgaccg aacgcagcgg
     1801 tggtaacggc gcagtggcgg ttttcatggc ttgttatgac tgtttttttg gggtacagtc
     1861 tatgcctcgg gcatccaagc agcaagcgcg ttacgccgtg ggtcgatgtt tgatgttatg
     1921 gagcagcaac gatgttacgc agcagggcag tcgccctaaa acaaagttaa acatcatgag
     1981 ggaagcggtg atcgccgaag tatcgactca actatcagag gtagttggcg tcatcgagcg
     2041 ccatctcgaa ccgacgttgc tggccgtaca tttgtacggc tccgcagtgg atggcggcct
     2101 gaagccacac agtgatattg atttgctggt tacggtgacc gtaaggcttg atgaaacaac
     2161 gcggcgagct ttgatcaacg accttttgga aacttcggct tcccctggag agagcgagat
     2221 tctccgcgct gtagaagtca ccattgttgt gcacgacgac atcattccgt ggcgttatcc
     2281 agctaagcgc gaactgcaat ttggagaatg gcagcgcaat gacattcttg caggtatctt
     2341 cgagccagcc acgatcgaca ttgatctggc tatcttgctg acaaaagcaa gagaacatag
     2401 cgttgccttg gtaggtccag cggcggagga actctttgat ccggttcctg aacaggatct
     2461 atttgaggcg ctaaatgaaa ccttaacgct atggaactcg ccgcccgact gggctggcga
     2521 tgagcgaaat gtagtgctta cgttgtcccg catttggtac agcgcagtaa ccggcaaaat
     2581 cgcgccgaag gatgtcgctg ccgactgggc aatggagcgc ctgccggccc agtatcagcc
     2641 cgtcatactt gaagctagac aggcttatct tggacaagaa gaagatcgct tggcctcgcg
     2701 cgcagatcag ttggaagaat ttgtccacta cgtgaaaggc gagatcacca aggtagtcgg
     2761 caaataaccc tcgagccacc catgaccaaa atcccttaac gtgagttacg cgtcgttcca
     2821 ctgagcgtca gaccccgtag aaaagatcaa aggatcttct tgagatcctt tttttctgcg
     2881 cgtaatctgc tgcttgcaaa caaaaaaacc accgctacca gcggtggttt gtttgccgga
     2941 tcaagagcta ccaactcttt ttccgaaggt aactggcttc agcagagcgc agataccaaa
     3001 tactgtcctt ctagtgtagc cgtagttagg ccaccacttc aagaactctg tagcaccgcc
     3061 tacatacctc gctctgctaa tcctgttacc agtggctgct gccagtggcg ataagtcgtg
     3121 tcttaccggg ttggactcaa gacgatagtt accggataag gcgcagcggt cgggctgaac
     3181 ggggggttcg tgcacacagc ccagcttgga gcgaacgacc tacaccgaac tgagatacct
     3241 acagcgtgag cattgagaaa gcgccacgct tcccgaaggg agaaaggcgg acaggtatcc
     3301 ggtaagcggc agggtcggaa caggagagcg cacgagggag cttccagggg gaaacgcctg
     3361 gtatctttat agtcctgtcg ggtttcgcca cctctgactt gagcgtcgat ttttgtgatg
     3421 ctcgtcaggg gggcggagcc tatggaaaaa cgccagcaac gcggcctttt tacggttcct
     3481 ggccttttgc tggccttttg ctcacatgtt
//
