[The description below was written by a language model from this plasmid's Addgene catalogue record and the feature table of its GenBank file.]
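Description:
pDONR223_BFP is a Gateway entry clone built on the pDONR223 backbone, carrying a blue fluorescent protein open reading frame ready for recombinational transfer into destination vectors. The circular plasmid is about 3.5 kb and is maintained in E. coli through a high-copy ColE1/pUC-type origin of replication. Selection relies on the aadA aminoglycoside adenylyltransferase gene, which confers spectinomycin (and streptomycin) resistance. This marker differs from the resistance genes commonly found on destination vectors, which helps separate entry and expression clones after recombination.

The payload is a roughly 720 bp coding sequence annotated as a mammalian codon-optimized blue variant of GFP, recorded as derived from a commercial pRSET-BFP vector. It is flanked by attL1 and attL2 sites, the substrates for the LR Clonase reaction that moves the ORF directionally into any attR-containing destination vector. The depositor notes that the ORF has no stop codon, so it can be read through into a C-terminal tag or fusion partner supplied by the destination vector. Termination must therefore come from that vector. The entry clone has no promoter positioned to drive BFP. The only annotated promoter is a T7 promoter downstream of attL2 on the opposite strand, pointing back toward the insert. The rrnB T1 and T2 terminators upstream of attL1 insulate the cassette from read-through transcription, and M13 forward and reverse primer sites flank the att sites for sequence verification.

The plasmid is described as a control entry vector and was deposited with work on a genome-scale lentiviral human ORF expression library. In that setting it would serve as a fluorescent reporter control ORF processed alongside library clones.
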