Addgene plasmid #25891: pDONR223_BFP
Purpose: Gateway entry vector containing BFP.
Depositing lab: David Root. Depositing organization: Broad Institute. Publication: A public genome-scale lentiviral expression library of human ORFs. Yang X, Boehm JS, Yang X, Salehi-Ashtiani K, Hao T, Shen Y, Lubonja R, Thomas SR, Alkan O, Bhimdi T, Green TM, Johannessen CM, Silver SJ, Nguyen C, Murray RR, Hieronymus H, Balcha D, Fan C, Lin C, Ghamsari L, Vidal M, Hahn WC, Hill DE, Root DE. Nat Methods. 2011 Jun 26;8(8):659-61. doi: 10.1038/nmeth.1638 PubMed 21706014.
Backbone
  Vector backbone: pDONR223
  Backbone manufacturer: Invitrogen
  Backbone size w/o insert (bp): 2790
  Vector type: Gateway Entry vector
Growth in bacteria
  Bacterial resistance: Spectinomycin, 50 μg/mL
  Growth temperature: 37°C
  Growth strain: DH5alpha
  Copy number: High Copy
Gene/Insert
  Gene/Insert name: BFP
  Insert size (bp): 720
  Cloning method: Gateway Cloning
  Sequencing primers: 5′ M13pUC-fwd; 3′ M13rev
Resource information
  A portion of this plasmid was derived from a plasmid made by: BFP is from Invitrogen pRSET-BFP vector.
Terms and licenses: Academic/Nonprofit Terms; Industry Terms: Not Available to Industry
Depositor comments: This is a control entry vector. There is no Stop codon.
How to cite: pDONR223_BFP was a gift from David Root (Addgene plasmid # 25891 ; http://n2t.net/addgene:25891 ; RRID:Addgene_25891)
