>Addgene plasmid #25891 | pDONR223_BFP | addgene partial sequence | sequence record 31954 | 25891 with M13rev
CAGCTGGATGGCAAATAATGATTTTATTTTGACTGATAGTGACCTGTTCGTTGCAACAAATTGATAAGCA
ATGCTTTCTTATAATGCCAACTTTGTACAAGAAAGTTGGCAACTTGTACAGCTCGTCCATGCCGAGAGTG
ATCCCGGCGGCGGTCACGAACTCCAGCAGGACCATGTGATCGCGCTTCTCGTTGGGGTCTTTGCTCAGGG
CGGACTGGGTGCTCAGGTAGTGGCTGTCGGGCAGCAGCACGGGGCCGTCGCCGATGGGGGTGTTCTGCTG
GTAGTGGTCGGCGAGCTGCACGCTGCCGTCCTCGATGTTGTGGCGGATCTTGAAGTTCGCCTTGATGCCG
TTCTTCTGCTTGTCGGCCATGATATAGACGTTGTGGCTGTTGAAGTTGTACTCCAGCTTGTGCCCCAGGA
TGTTGCCGTCCTCCTTGAAGTCGATGCCCTTCAGCTCGATGCGGTTCACCAGGGTGTCGCCCTCGAACTT
CACCTCGGCGCGGGTCTTGTAGTTGCCGTCGTCCTTGAAGAAGATGGTGCGCTCCTGGACGTAGCCTTCG
GGCATGGCGGACTTGAAGAAGTCGTGCTGCTTCATGTGGTCGGGGTAGCGGCTGAAGCACTGGACGCCGT
GGCTCAGGGTGGTCACGAGGGTGGGCCAGGGCACGGGCAGCTTGCCGGTGGTGCAGATGAACTTCAGGGT
CAGCTTGCCGTAGGTGGCATCGCCCTCGCCCTCGCCGGACACGCTGAACTTGTGGCCGTTTACGTCGCCG
TCCAGCTCGACCAGGATGGGCA
